Addgene plasmid #192429: LLP769_L2pV1_NOR_B3RT_FRT_Rluc_1IF_lacZ
Purpose: To act as a 1-input state of the NOR gate.
Depositing lab: Ryan Lister. Depositing organization: University of Western Australia. Publication: Synthetic memory circuits for stable cell reprogramming in plants. Lloyd JPB, Ly F, Gong P, Pflueger J, Swain T, Pflueger C, Fourie E, Khan MA, Kidd BN, Lister R. Nat Biotechnol. 2022 Jul 4. pii: 10.1038/s41587-022-01383-2. doi: 10.1038/s41587-022-01383-2. PubMed 35788565.
Backbone
  Vector backbone: pAGM4673
  Backbone manufacturer: Sylvestre Marillonnet
  Vector type: Plant Expression, Synthetic Biology
Growth in bacteria
  Bacterial resistance: Kanamycin, 50 μg/mL
  Growth temperature: 30°C
  Growth strain: DH5alpha
  Copy number: Unknown
Gene/Insert
  Gene/Insert name: Act2::FRT-B3RT-Rluc-B3RT-FRT
  Species: Renilla reniformis
  Tag / fusion protein: PEST (C terminal on insert)
  Cloning method: Restriction Enzyme; 5′ cloning site unknown (unknown if destroyed)
Terms and licenses: Academic/Nonprofit Terms; Industry Terms: Not Available to Industry
Depositor comments: Other genes: TCTP1::Fluc, TCTP1::FlpO
How to cite: LLP769_L2pV1_NOR_B3RT_FRT_Rluc_1IF_lacZ was a gift from Ryan Lister (Addgene plasmid # 192429 ; http://n2t.net/addgene:192429 ; RRID:Addgene_192429)
