[The description below was written by a language model from this plasmid's Addgene catalogue record and pLannotate feature annotations shown in this document.]
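Description:
LLP769_L2pV1_NOR_B3RT_FRT_Rluc_1IF_lacZ is a plant expression and synthetic-biology construct built in the pAGM4673 backbone, a binary T-DNA vector. The annotated sequence (about 11.6 kb) contains nopaline-type left and right T-DNA border repeats, consistent with Agrobacterium-mediated delivery into plant cells. It also carries an IncP oriV with its trfA replication protein for broad-host-range maintenance and a ColE1/pUC-type origin for E. coli. Selection in bacteria is by kanamycin, through an aminoglycoside phosphotransferase gene.

The T-DNA carries three transcription units that together represent one input state of a recombinase-based NOR logic gate. The output unit is recorded as Act2::FRT-B3RT-Rluc-B3RT-FRT. In it, a Renilla luciferase coding sequence interrupted by the potato IV2 intron (which prevents expression in bacteria) is preceded by TMV Ω leader fragments and followed by a CaMV polyadenylation signal. It also carries a C-terminal PEST degradation tag, which the automated annotation appears to label as a DREB2A fragment. The reporter is flanked by nested recombinase target sites. The two minimal FRT sites are annotated, but the B3RT sites and the Act2 and TCTP1 promoters appear only in the catalogue fields. Excision by either recombinase removes the reporter, so output persists only when neither input is present. According to the depositor comments, a TCTP1-driven, intron-containing FlpO supplies one input here, so Flp should excise Rluc and switch the gate off. A TCTP1-driven firefly luciferase with a gene 7 terminator presumably serves as a normalisation control. A lacZα cassette remains next to the right border, presumably as a blue/white cloning position for adding further modules.

The construct comes from work on synthetic memory circuits for plant cell reprogramming.
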