Features (pLannotate 1.2.2; 29 found; start..end, strand, type, name):
    824..844     +  misc_feature   TMV Ω (fragment): translational enhancer from the tobacco mosaic virus 5'-leader sequence (Gallie et al., 1988)
    845..878     +  protein_bind   FRT (minimal): supports FLP-mediated excision but not integration (Turan and Bode, 2011) FLP recombinase from the Saccharomyces cerevisiae 2μ plasmid
    912..946     +  misc_feature   TMV Ω (fragment): translational enhancer from the tobacco mosaic virus 5'-leader sequence (Gallie et al., 1988)
    978..1166    +  intron         IV2 intron: modified second intron of the potato ST-LS1 gene (Vancanneyt et al., 1990)
   1164..2069    +  CDS            LUCI_RENRE: Experimental evidence at protein level: Swiss-Prot protein existence level 1. Upon binding the substrate, the enzyme catalyzes an oxygenation, producing a very short-lived hydroperoxide that cyclizes into a dioxetanone structure, which collapses, releasing a CO(2) molecule. The spontaneous breakdown of the dioxetanone releases the energy (about 50 kcal/mole) that is necessary to generate the excited state of the coelenteramide product, which is the singlet form of the monoanion. In vivo the product undergoes the process of nonradiative energy transfer to an accessory protein, a green fluoresce
   2076..2150    +  CDS            DREB2A (fragment): DRE2A_ARATH - Also known as ERF045. Experimental evidence at protein level: Swiss-Prot protein existence level 1. Transcriptional activator that binds specifically to the DNA sequence 5'-[AG]CCGAC-3'. Binding to the C-repeat/DRE element mediates high salinity- and dehydration-inducible transcription. From Arabidopsis thaliana (Mouse-ear cress).
   2193..2226    +  protein_bind   FRT (minimal): supports FLP-mediated excision but not integration (Turan and Bode, 2011) FLP recombinase from the Saccharomyces cerevisiae 2μ plasmid
   2261..2435    +  polyA_signal   CaMV poly(A) signal: cauliflower mosaic virus polyadenylation signal
   2823..4472    +  CDS            LUCI_PHOPY: Experimental evidence at protein level: Swiss-Prot protein existence level 1. Produces green light with a wavelength of 562 nm. From Photinus pyralis (Common eastern firefly) (Lampyris pyralis).
   4495..4695    +  terminator     gene 7 terminator: transcription terminator for octopine-type Ti plasmid gene 7
   5038..5093    +  misc_feature   TMV Ω: translational enhancer from the tobacco mosaic virus 5'-leader sequence (Gallie et al., 1988)
   5095..5805    +  CDS            FLPo (fragment): nuclear-targeted site-specific recombinase FLPo is a mouse codon-optimized fusion between the SV40 nuclear localization signal and a thermostable version of the Saccharomyces cerevisiae site-specific recombinase FLP. Recombination occurs at FRT sequences.
   5805..5993    +  intron         IV2 intron: modified second intron of the potato ST-LS1 gene (Vancanneyt et al., 1990)
   5991..6582    +  CDS            FLPo (fragment): nuclear-targeted site-specific recombinase FLPo is a mouse codon-optimized fusion between the SV40 nuclear localization signal and a thermostable version of the Saccharomyces cerevisiae site-specific recombinase FLP. Recombination occurs at FRT sequences.
   6617..6791    +  polyA_signal   CaMV poly(A) signal: cauliflower mosaic virus polyadenylation signal
   6806..6848    +  CDS            lacI (fragment): lac repressor; lacI; The lac repressor binds to the lac operator to inhibit transcription in E. coli. This inhibition can be relieved by adding lactose or isopropyl-β-D-thiogalactopyranoside (IPTG).
   6861..6882    +  protein_bind   CAP binding site: CAP binding activates transcription in the presence of cAMP. E. coli catabolite activator protein
   6897..6927    +  promoter       lac promoter: promoter for the E. coli lac operon
   6931..6953    +  protein_bind   lac operator (fragment): The lac repressor binds to the lac operator to inhibit transcription in E. coli. This inhibition can be relieved by adding lactose or isopropyl-β-D-thiogalactopyranoside (IPTG). lac repressor encoded by lacI
   6988..7044    -  misc_feature   MCS: pUC18/19 multiple cloning site
   7041..7198    +  CDS            lacZα (fragment): LacZα fragment of β-galactosidase; lacZ fragment
   7204..7303    -  misc_feature   bom (fragment): basis of mobility region from pBR322
   7426..7450    +  misc_feature   RB T-DNA repeat: right border repeat from nopaline C58 T-DNA
   7547..8178    +  rep_origin     oriV: incP origin of replication
   8269..8373    +  promoter       AmpR promoter: bla
   8374..9168    +  CDS            KanR: aminoglycoside phosphotransferase; aphA-3; confers resistance to kanamycin
   9339..9927    +  rep_origin     ori: high-copy-number ColE1/pMB1/pBR322/pUC origin of replication
  10263..11408   +  CDS            trfA: TRFA_ECOLX - Experimental evidence at protein level: Swiss-Prot protein existence level 1. Also involved in plasmid copy number control, promoting intermolecular coupling of protein bound iterons at oriV, which inhibits replication initiation. From Escherichia coli.
  11557..11581   +  misc_feature   LB T-DNA repeat: left border repeat from nopaline C58 T-DNA
>Addgene plasmid #192429 | LLP769_L2pV1_NOR_B3RT_FRT_Rluc_1IF_lacZ | addgene full sequence | sequence record 378126 | Addgene NGS Result
GTGCCGAATTCGGATCCGGAGTCGACAAAATTTAGAACGAACTTAATTATGATCTCAAATACATTGATAC
ATATCTCATCTAGATCTAGGTTATCATTATGTAAGAAAGTTTTGACGAATATGGCACGACAAAATGGCTA
GACTCGATGTAATTGGTATCTCAACTCAACATTATACTTATACCAAACATTAGTTAGACAAAATTTAAAC
AACTATTTTTTATGTATGCAAGAGTCAGCATATGTATAATTGATTCAGAATCGTTTTGACGAGTTCGGAT
GTAGTAGTAGCCATTATTTAATGTACATACTAATCGTGAATAGTGAATATGATGAAACATTGTATCTTAT
TGTATAAATATCCATAAACACATCATGAAAGACACTTTCTTTCACGGTCTGAATTAATTATGATACAATT
CTAATAGAAAACGAATTAAATTACGTTGAATTGTATGAAATCTAATTGAACAAGCCAACCACGACGACGA
CTAACGTTGCCTGGATTGACTCGGTTTAAGTTAACCACTAAAAAAACGGAGCTGTCATGTAACACGCGGA
TCGAGCAGGTCACAGTCATGAAGCCATCAAAGCAAAAGAACTAATCCAAGGGCTGAGATGATTAATTAGT
TTAAAAATTAGTTAACACGAGGGAAAAGGCTGTCTGACAGCCAGGTCACGTTATCTTTACCTGTGGTCGA
AATGATTCGTGTCTGTCGATTTTAATTATTTTTTTGAAAGGCCGAAAATAAAGTTGTAAGAGATAAACCC
GCCTATATAAATTCATATATTTTCCTCTCCGCTTTGAATACTGTATTTTTACAACAATTACCAACAACAA
CAAAGAAGTTCCTATTCTCTAGAAAGTATAGGAACTTCGGTTGCTTAAGAATAAGTAATTCTTAAGCAAC
CCAACAAACAACATTACAATTACTATTTACAATTACAATGACTTCAAAGGTGTATGATCCTGAGCAGGTA
AGTTTCTGCTTCTACCTTTGATATATATATAATAATTATCATTAATTAGTAGTAATATAATATTTCAAAT
ATTTTTTTCAAAATAAAAGAATGTAGTATATAGCAATTGCTTTTCTGTAGTTTATAAGTGTGTATATTTT
AATTTATAACTTTTCTAATATATGACCAAAATTTGTTGATGTGCAGAGAAAAAGAATGATAACTGGTCCA
CAATGGTGGGCAAGATGTAAACAGATGAACGTGCTTGATTCTTTCATTAATTACTACGATTCAGAAAAGC
ACGCTGAGAATGCAGTTATCTTTCTTCACGGAAACGCTGCATCTTCATATTTGTGGAGACATGTTGTGCC
TCACATTGAACCAGTGGCTAGGTGTATTATCCCAGATCTTATCGGAATGGGAAAGTCTGGTAAATCTGGA
AATGGTTCTTACAGACTTTTGGATCATTATAAGTACCTCACAGCTTGGTTCGAACTTCTCAACTTACCTA
AGAAGATTATTTTCGTTGGACACGATTGGGGTGCTTGCTTGGCATTCCATTACTCATACGAACACCAAGA
TAAGATCAAAGCTATAGTTCATGCAGAGAGTGTTGTGGATGTGATAGAATCTTGGGATGAGTGGCCAGAT
ATTGAAGAGGATATTGCTTTGATCAAGTCTGAAGAGGGAGAAAAGATGGTTCTCGAAAATAACTTTTTCG
TGGAAACTATGCTTCCTTCAAAGATTATGAGAAAATTGGAACCAGAAGAGTTTGCTGCATATCTCGAACC
TTTCAAGGAAAAAGGAGAGGTTAGAAGGCCAACACTCAGTTGGCCTAGGGAAATACCATTAGTTAAGGGA
GGTAAACCTGATGTTGTGCAGATCGTGAGAAATTATAACGCTTACCTTAGGGCATCAGATGATTTGCCTA
AGATGTTCATCGAGTCAGATCCAGGATTTTTCAGTAATGCTATAGTTGAAGGTGCAAAGAAATTTCCAAA
CACCGAGTTCGTTAAGGTGAAAGGATTGCATTTCTCACAAGAAGATGCTCCTGATGAGATGGGAAAGTAT
ATTAAGTCTTTTGTTGAAAGAGTGCTCAAAAACGAGCAGGGTTCTCGATCTGATGCTTCTGAAGTAACGT
CAACAAGCTCCCAGTCTGAGGTATGCACAGTGGAAACGCCAGGTTGTGTTGGTTCTTAAGGTTGCTTAAG
AATAAGTAATTCTTAAGCAACCGAAGTTCCTATTCTCTAGAAAGTATAGGAACTTCGCTTCTCTAGCTAG
AGTCGATCGACAAGCTCGAGTTTCTCCATAATAATGTGTGAGTAGTTCCCAGATAAGGGAATTAGGGTTC
CTATAGGGTTTCGCTCATGTGTTGAGCATATAAGAAACCCTTAGTATGTATTTGTATTTGTAAAATACTT
CTATCAATAAAATTTCTAATTCCTAAAACCAAAATCCAGTACTAAAATCCAGATCGCTGCAAGAATTCAA
GCTTGGAGCCAACACTCGAATCCCCACCCGTTGGACCAAACCCGGCTCATTAAGCGTCGGTTCAGATTTA
TTTCCTTTATTTAAAAAAAAGGAAAGGGTAAAAAATAGAAAATTGGAAACAGTTAAAGCCCAAAATTGTA
ATTTACCGAGAATTGTAAATTTACCTGAAAACCCTACGCTATAGTTTCGACTATAAATACCAAACTTAGG
ACCTCACTTCAGAATCCCCTCGTCGCTGCGTCTCTCTCCCGCAACCTTCGATTTTCGTTTATTCGCATCC
ATCGGAGAGAGAAAACAATCAATAAGCGACCTACTACAAACAAGTAAGTAAGAGAAAAACCAAAAGAAGA
AGAGAAACAACAAGAAGAAGTAATGGAGGACGCCAAAAACATAAAGAAAGGCCCGGCGCCATTCTATCCT
CTAGAGGATGGAACCGCTGGAGAGCAACTGCATAAGGCTATGAAGAGATACGCCCTGGTTCCTGGAACAA
TTGCTTTTACAGATGCACATATCGAGGTGAACATCACGTACGCGGAATACTTCGAAATGTCCGTTCGGTT
GGCAGAAGCTATGAAACGATATGGGCTGAATACAAATCACAGAATCGTCGTATGCAGTGAAAACTCTCTT
CAATTCTTTATGCCGGTGTTGGGCGCGTTATTTATCGGAGTTGCAGTTGCGCCCGCGAACGACATTTATA
ATGAACGTGAATTGCTCAACAGTATGAACATTTCGCAGCCTACCGTAGTGTTTGTTTCCAAAAAGGGGTT
GCAAAAAATTTTGAACGTGCAAAAAAAATTACCAATAATCCAGAAAATTATTATCATGGATTCTAAAACG
GATTACCAGGGATTTCAGTCGATGTACACGTTCGTCACATCTCATCTACCTCCCGGTTTTAATGAATACG
ATTTTGTACCAGAGTCCTTTGATCGTGACAAAACAATTGCACTGATAATGAATTCCTCTGGATCTACTGG
GTTACCTAAGGGTGTGGCCCTTCCGCATAGAACTGCCTGCGTCAGATTCTCGCATGCCAGAGATCCTATT
TTTGGCAATCAAATCATTCCGGATACTGCGATTTTAAGTGTTGTTCCATTCCATCACGGTTTTGGAATGT
TTACTACACTCGGATATTTGATATGTGGATTTCGAGTCGTCTTAATGTATAGATTTGAAGAAGAGCTGTT
TTTACGATCCCTTCAGGATTACAAAATTCAAAGTGCGTTGCTAGTACCAACCCTATTTTCATTCTTCGCC
AAAAGCACTCTGATTGACAAATACGATTTATCTAATTTACACGAAATTGCTTCTGGGGGCGCACCTCTTT
CGAAAGAAGTCGGGGAAGCGGTTGCAAAACGCTTCCATCTTCCAGGGATACGACAAGGATATGGGCTCAC
TGAGACTACATCAGCTATTCTGATTACACCCGAGGGGGATGATAAACCGGGCGCGGTCGGTAAAGTTGTT
CCATTTTTTGAAGCGAAGGTTGTGGATCTGGATACCGGGAAAACGCTGGGCGTTAATCAGAGAGGCGAAT
TATGTGTCAGAGGACCTATGATTATGTCCGGTTATGTAAACAATCCGGAAGCGACCAACGCCTTGATTGA
CAAGGATGGATGGCTACATTCTGGAGACATAGCTTACTGGGACGAGGACGAACACTTCTTCATAGTTGAC
CGCTTGAAGTCTTTAATTAAATACAAAGGATATCAGGTGGCCCCCGCTGAATTGGAATCGATATTGTTAC
AACACCCCAACATCTTCGACGCGGGCGTGGCAGGTCTGCCCGACGATGACGCCGGTGAACTTCCCGCCGC
CGTTGTTGTTTTGGAGCACGGAAAGACGATGACGGAAAAAGAGATCGTGGATTACGTCGCCAGTCAAGTA
ACAACCGCGAAAAAGTTGCGCGGAGGAGTTGTGTTTGTGGACGAAGTACCGAAAGGTCTTACCGGAAAAC
TCGACGCAAGAAAAATCAGAGAGATCCTCATAAAGGCCAAGAAGGGCGGAAAGTCCAAATTGTAAGCTTG
ATCCCCCGTCGACAGCTAGCTATATCATCAATTTATGTATTACACATAATATCGCACTCAGTCTTTCATC
TACGGCAATGTACCAGCTGATATAATCAGTTATTGAAATATTTCTGAATTTAAACTTGCATCAATAAATT
TATGTTTTTGCTTGGACTATAATACCTGACTTGTTATTTTATCAATAAATATTTAAACTATATTTCTTTC
AAGATCGCTACTAGAATTCGAGCTCGGAGCCAACACTCGAATCCCCACCCGTTGGACCAAACCCGGCTCA
TTAAGCGTCGGTTCAGATTTATTTCCTTTATTTAAAAAAAAGGAAAGGGTAAAAAATAGAAAATTGGAAA
CAGTTAAAGCCCAAAATTGTAATTTACCGAGAATTGTAAATTTACCTGAAAACCCTACGCTATAGTTTCG
ACTATAAATACCAAACTTAGGACCTCACTTCAGAATCCCCTCGTCGCTGCGTCTCTCTCCCGCAACCTTC
GATTTTCGTTTATTCGCATCCATCGGAGAGAGAAAACAATCAATAAGCGACCTACTGTATTTTTACAACA
ATTACCAACAACAACAAACAACAAACAACATTACAATTACTATTTACAATTACAATGGCTCCTAAGAAGA
AGAGGAAGGTGATGAGCCAGTTCGACATCCTGTGCAAGACCCCCCCCAAGGTGCTGGTGCGGCAGTTCGT
GGAGAGATTCGAGAGGCCCAGCGGCGAGAAGATCGCCAGCTGTGCCGCCGAGCTGACCTACCTGTGCTGG
ATGATCACCCACAACGGCACCGCCATCAAGAGGGCCACCTTCATGAGCTACAACACCATCATCAGCAACA
GCCTGAGCTTCGACATCGTGAACAAGAGCCTGCAGTTCAAGTACAAGACCCAGAAGGCCACCATCCTGGA
GGCCAGCCTGAAGAAGCTGATCCCCGCCTGGGAGTTCACCATCATCCCTTACAACGGCCAGAAGCACCAG
AGCGACATCACCGACATCGTGTCCAGCCTGCAGCTGCAGTTCGAGAGCAGCGAGGAGGCCGACAAGGGCA
ACAGCCACAGCAAGAAGATGCTGAAGGCCCTGCTGTCCGAGGGCGAGAGCATCTGGGAGATCACCGAGAA
GATCCTGAACAGCTTCGAGTACACCAGCAGGTTCACCAAGACCAAGACCCTGTACCAGTTCCTGTTCCTG
GCCACATTCATCAACTGCGGCAGGTTCAGCGACATCAAGAACGTGGACCCCAAGAGCTTCAAGCTGGTGC
AGAACAAGTACCTGGGCGTGATCATTCAGTGCCTGGTGACCGAGACTAAGACAAGCGTGTCCAGGTAAGT
TTCTGCTTCTACCTTTGATATATATATAATAATTATCATTAATTAGTAGTAATATAATATTTCAAATATT
TTTTTCAAAATAAAAGAATGTAGTATATAGCAATTGCTTTTCTGTAGTTTATAAGTGTGTATATTTTAAT
TTATAACTTTTCTAATATATGACCAAAATTTGTTGATGTGCAGGCACATCTACTTTTTCAGCGCCAGAGG
CAGGATCGACCCCCTGGTGTACCTGGACGAGTTCCTGAGGAACAGCGAGCCCGTGCTGAAGAGAGTGAAC
AGGACCGGCAACAGCAGCAGCAACAAGCAGGAGTACCAGCTGCTGAAGGACAACCTGGTGCGCAGCTACA
ACAAGGCCCTGAAGAAGAACGCCCCCTACCCCATCTTCGCTATCAAGAACGGCCCTAAGAGCCACATCGG
CAGGCACCTGATGACCAGCTTTCTGAGCATGAAGGGCCTGACCGAGCTGACAAACGTGGTGGGCAACTGG
AGCGACAAGAGGGCCTCCGCCGTGGCCAGGACCACCTACACCCACCAGATCACCGCCATCCCCGACCACT
ACTTCGCCCTGGTGTCCAGGTACTACGCCTACGACCCCATCAGCAAGGAGATGATCGCCCTGAAGGACGA
GACTAACCCCATCGAGGAGTGGCAGCACATCGAGCAGCTGAAGGGCAGCGCCGAGGGCAGCATCAGATAC
CCCGCCTGGAACGGCATCATCAGCCAGGAGGTGCTGGACTACCTGAGCAGCTACATCAACAGGCGGATCT
GAGCTTCTCTAGCTAGAGTCGATCGACAAGCTCGAGTTTCTCCATAATAATGTGTGAGTAGTTCCCAGAT
AAGGGAATTAGGGTTCCTATAGGGTTTCGCTCATGTGTTGAGCATATAAGAAACCCTTAGTATGTATTTG
TATTTGTAAAATACTTCTATCAATAAAATTTCTAATTCCTAAAACCAAAATCCAGTACTAAAATCCAGAT
CGCTTTACTGAGACCGCAGCTGGCACGACAGGTTTCCCGACTGGAAAGCGGGCAGTGAGCGCAACGCAAT
TAATGTGAGTTAGCTCACTCATTAGGCACCCCAGGCTTTACACTTTATGCTTCCGGCTCGTATGTTGTGT
GGAATTGTGAGCGGATAACAATTTCACACAGGAAACAGCTATGACCATGATTACGCCAAGCTTGCATGCC
TGCAGGTCGACTCTAGAGGATCCCCGGGTACCGAGCTCGAATTCACTGGCCGTCGTTTTACAACGTCGTG
ACTGGGAAAACCCTGGCGTTACCCAACTTAATCGCCTTGCAGCACATCCCCCTTTCGCCAGCTGGCGTAA
TAGCGAAGAGGCCCGCACCGATCGCCCTTCCCAACAGTTGCGCAGCCTGAATGGCGAATGGCGCCTGATG
CGGTATTTTCTCCTTACGCATCTGTGCGGTATTTCACACCGCATATGGTGCACTCTCAGTACAATCTGCT
CTGATGCCGCATAGTTAAGCCAGCCCCGACACCCGCCAACACCCGCTGACGCGCCCTGACGGGCTTGTCT
GCTCCCGGCATCCGCTTACAGACAAGCTGTGACGGTCTCAGGGACACGAAGTGATCCGTTTAAACTATCA
GTGTTTGACAGGATATATTGGCGGGTAAACCTAAGAGAAAAGAGCGTTTATTAGAATAATCGGATATTTA
AAAGGGCGTGAAAAGGTTTATCCGTTCGTCCATTTGTATGTGCCAGCCGCCTTTGCGACGCTCACCGGGC
TGGTTGCCCTCGCCGCTGGGCTGGCGGCCGTCTATGGCCCTGCAAACGCGCCAGAAACGCCGTCGAAGCC
GTGTGCGAGACACCGCGGCCGCCGGCGTTGTGGATACCTCGCGGAAAACTTGGCCCTCACTGACAGATGA
GGGGCGGACGTTGACACTTGAGGGGCCGACTCACCCGGCGCGGCGTTGACAGATGAGGGGCAGGCTCGAT
TTCGGCCGGCGACGTGGAGCTGGCCAGCCTCGCAAATCGGCGAAAACGCCTGATTTTACGCGAGTTTCCC
ACAGATGATGTGGACAAGCCTGGGGATAAGTGCCCTGCGGTATTGACACTTGAGGGGCGCGACTACTGAC
AGATGAGGGGCGCGATCCTTGACACTTGAGGGGCAGAGTGCTGACAGATGAGGGGCGCACCTATTGACAT
TTGAGGGGCTGTCCACAGGCAGAAAATCCAGCATTTGCAAGGGTTTCCGCCCGTTTTTCGGCCACCGCTA
ACCTGTCTTTTAACCTGCTTTTAAACCAATATTTATAAACCTTGTTTTTAACCAGGGCTGCGCCCTGTGC
GCGTGACCGCGCACGCCGAAGGGGGGTGCCCCCCCTTCTCGAACCCTCCCGGCCCGCTAACGCGGGCCTC
CCATCCCCCCAGGGGCTGCGCCCCTCGGCCGCGAACGGCCTCACCCCAAAAATGGCAGCGCTGGCCAATT
CCCGAGTGCGCGGAACCCCTATTTGTTTATTTTTCTAAATACATTCAAATATGTATCCGCTCATGAGACA
ATAACCCTGATAAATGCTTCAATAATATTGAAAAAGGAAGAGTATGGCTAAAATGAGAATATCACCGGAA
TTGAAAAAACTGATCGAAAAATACCGCTGCGTAAAAGATACGGAAGGAATGTCTCCTGCTAAGGTATATA
AGCTGGTGGGAGAAAATGAAAACCTATATTTAAAAATGACGGACAGCCGGTATAAAGGGACCACCTATGA
TGTGGAACGGGAAAAGGACATGATGCTATGGCTGGAAGGAAAGCTGCCTGTTCCAAAGGTCCTGCACTTT
GAACGGCATGATGGCTGGAGCAATCTGCTCATGAGTGAGGCCGATGGCGTCCTTTGCTCGGAAGAGTATG
AAGATGAACAAAGCCCTGAAAAGATTATCGAGCTGTATGCGGAGTGCATCAGGCTCTTTCACTCCATCGA
CATATCGGATTGTCCCTATACGAATAGCTTAGACAGCCGCTTAGCCGAATTGGATTACTTACTGAATAAC
GATCTGGCCGATGTGGATTGCGAAAACTGGGAAGAGGACACTCCATTTAAAGATCCGCGCGAGCTGTATG
ATTTTTTAAAGACGGAAAAGCCCGAAGAGGAACTTGTCTTTTCCCACGGCGACCTGGGAGACAGCAACAT
CTTTGTGAAAGATGGCAAAGTAAGTGGCTTTATTGATCTTGGGAGAAGCGGCAGGGCGGACAAGTGGTAT
GACATTGCCTTCTGCGTCCGGTCGCTCAGGGAGGATATCGGGGAAGAACAGTATGTCGAGCTATTTTTTG
ACTTACTGGGGATCAAGCCTGATTGGGAGAAAATAAAATATTATATTTTACTGGATGAATTGTTTTAGCT
GTCAGACCAAGTTTACTCATATATACTTTAGATTGATTTAAAACTTCATTTTTAATTTAAAAGGATCTAG
GTGAAGATCCTTTTTGATAATCTCATGACCAAAATCCCTTAACGTGAGTTTTCGTTCCACTGAGCGTCAG
ACCCCGTAGAAAAGATCAAAGGATCTTCTTGAGATCCTTTTTTTCTGCGCGTAATCTGCTGCTTGCAAAC
AAAAAAACCACCGCTACCAGCGGTGGTTTGTTTGCCGGATCAAGAGCTACCAACTCTTTTTCCGAAGGTA
ACTGGCTTCAGCAGAGCGCAGATACCAAATACTGTTCTTCTAGTGTAGCCGTAGTTAGGCCACCACTTCA
AGAACTCTGTAGCACCGCCTACATACCTCGCTCTGCTAATCCTGTTACCAGTGGCTGCTGCCAGTGGCGA
TAAGTCGTGTCTTACCGGGTTGGACTCAAGACGATAGTTACCGGATAAGGCGCAGCGGTCGGGCTGAACG
GGGGGTTCGTGCACACAGCCCAGCTTGGAGCGAACGACCTACACCGAACTGAGATACCTACAGCGTGAGC
TATGAGAAAGCGCCACGCTTCCCGAAGGGAGAAAGGCGGACAGGTATCCGGTAAGCGGCAGGGTCGGAAC
AGGAGAGCGCACGAGGGAGCTTCCAGGGGGAAACGCCTGGTATCTTTATAGTCCTGTCGGGTTTCGCCAC
CTCTGACTTGAGCGTCGATTTTTGTGATGCTCGTCAGGGGGGCGGAGCCTATGGAAAAACGCCAGCAACG
CGGCCTTTTTACGGTTCCTGGCAGATCCTAGATGTGGCGCAACGATGCCGGCGACAAGCAGGAGCGCACC
GACTTCTTCCGCATCAAGTGTTTTGGCTCTCAGGCCGAGGCCCACGGCAAGTATTTGGGCAAGGGGTCGC
TGGTATTCGTGCAGGGCAAGATTCGGAATACCAAGTACGAGAAGGACGGCCAGACGGTCTACGGGACCGA
CTTCATTGCCGATAAGGTGGATTATCTGGACACCAAGGCACCAGGCGGGTCAAATCAGGAATAAGGGCAC
ATTGCCCCGGCGTGAGTCGGGGCAATCCCGCAAGGAGGGTGAATGAATCGGACGTTTGACCGGAAGGCAT
ACAGGCAAGAACTGATCGACGCGGGGTTTTCCGCCGAGGATGCCGAAACCATCGCAAGCCGCACCGTCAT
GCGTGCGCCCCGCGAAACCTTCCAGTCCGTCGGCTCGATGGTCCAGCAAGCTACGGCCAAGATCGAGCGC
GACAGCGTGCAACTGGCTCCCCCTGCCCTGCCCGCGCCATCGGCCGCCGTGGAGCGTTCGCGTCGTCTTG
AACAGGAGGCGGCAGGTTTGGCGAAGTCGATGACCATCGACACGCGAGGAACTATGACGACCAAGAAGCG
AAAAACCGCCGGCGAGGACCTGGCAAAACAGGTCAGCGAGGCCAAGCAGGCCGCGTTGCTGAAACACACG
AAGCAGCAGATCAAGGAAATGCAGCTTTCCTTGTTCGATATTGCGCCGTGGCCGGACACGATGCGAGCGA
TGCCAAACGACACGGCCCGCTCTGCCCTGTTCACCACGCGCAACAAGAAAATCCCGCGCGAGGCGCTGCA
AAACAAGGTCATTTTCCACGTCAACAAGGACGTGAAGATCACCTACACCGGCGTCGAGCTGCGGGCCGAC
GATGACGAACTGGTGTGGCAGCAGGTGTTGGAGTACGCGAAGCGCACCCCTATCGGCGAGCCGATCACCT
TCACGTTCTACGAGCTTTGCCAGGACCTGGGCTGGTCGATCAATGGCCGGTATTACACGAAGGCCGAGGA
ATGCCTGTCGCGCCTACAGGCGACGGCGATGGGCTTCACGTCCGACCGCGTTGGGCACCTGGAATCGGTG
TCGCTGCTGCACCGCTTCCGCGTCCTGGACCGTGGCAAGAAAACGTCCCGTTGCCAGGTCCTGATCGACG
AGGAAATCGTCGTGCTGTTTGCTGGCGACCACTACACGAAATTCATATGGGAGAAGTACCGCAAGCTGTC
GCCGACGGCCCGACGGATGTTCGACTATTTCAGCTCGCACCGGGAGCCGTACCCGCTCAAGCTGGAAACC
TTCCGCCTCATGTGCGGATCGGATTCCACCCGCGTGAAGAAGTGGCGCGAGCAGGTCGGCGAAGCCTGCG
AAGAGTTGCGAGGCAGCGGCCTGGTGGAACACGCCTGGGTCAATGATGACCTGGTGCATTGCAAACGCTA
GGGCCTTGTGGGGTCAGTTCCGGCTGGGGGTTCAGCAGCCCCTGCTCGGATCTGTTGGACCGGACAGTAG
TCATGGTTGATGGGCTGCCTGTATCGAGTGGTGATTTTGTGCCGAGCTGCCGGTCGGGGAGCTGTTGGCT
GGCTGGTGGCAGGATATATTGTGGTGTAAACAAATTGACGCTTAGACAACTTAATAACACATTGCGGACG
TTTTTAATGTACTGGGGTTGAACACTCT
